>Addgene plasmid #239327 | LentiCRISPR-B_2xsgRNAs_RPP21 (pAVA3259) | addgene full sequence | sequence record 482849 | Addgene NGS Result
TTAATGTAGTCTTATGCAATACTCTTGTAGTCTTGCAACATGGTAACGATGAGTTAGCAACATGCCTTAC
AAGGAGAGAAAAAGCACCGTGCATGCCGATTGGTGGAAGTAAGGTGGTACGATCGTGCCTTATTAGGAAG
GCAACAGACGGGTCTGACATGGATTGGACGAACCACTGAATTGCCGCATTGCAGAGATATTGTATTTAAG
TGCCTAGCTCGATACATAAACGGGTCTCTCTGGTTAGACCAGATCTGAGCCTGGGAGCTCTCTGGCTAAC
TAGGGAACCCACTGCTTAAGCCTCAATAAAGCTTGCCTTGAGTGCTTCAAGTAGTGTGTGCCCGTCTGTT
GTGTGACTCTGGTAACTAGAGATCCCTCAGACCCTTTTAGTCAGTGTGGAAAATCTCTAGCAGTGGCGCC
CGAACAGGGACTTGAAAGCGAAAGGGAAACCAGAGGAGCTCTCTCGACGCAGGACTCGGCTTGCTGAAGC
GCGCACGGCAAGAGGCGAGGGGCGGCGACTGGTGAGTACGCCAAAAATTTTGACTAGCGGAGGCTAGAAG
GAGAGAGATGGGTGCGAGAGCGTCAGTATTAAGCGGGGGAGAATTAGATCGCGATGGGAAAAAATTCGGT
TAAGGCCAGGGGGAAAGAAAAAATATAAATTAAAACATATAGTATGGGCAAGCAGGGAGCTAGAACGATT
CGCAGTTAATCCTGGCCTGTTAGAAACATCAGAAGGCTGTAGACAAATACTGGGACAGCTACAACCATCC
CTTCAGACAGGATCAGAAGAACTTAGATCATTATATAATACAGTAGCAACCCTCTATTGTGTGCATCAAA
GGATAGAGATAAAAGACACCAAGGAAGCTTTAGACAAGATAGAGGAAGAGCAAAACAAAAGTAAGACCAC
CGCACAGCAAGCGGCCGCTGATCTTCAGACCTGGAGGAGGAGATATGAGGGACAATTGGAGAAGTGAATT
ATATAAATATAAAGTAGTAAAAATTGAACCATTAGGAGTAGCACCCACCAAGGCAAAGAGAAGAGTGGTG
CAGAGAGAAAAAAGAGCAGTGGGAATAGGAGCTTTGTTCCTTGGGTTCTTGGGAGCAGCAGGAAGCACTA
TGGGCGCAGCGTCAATGACGCTGACGGTACAGGCCAGACAATTATTGTCTGGTATAGTGCAGCAGCAGAA
CAATTTGCTGAGGGCTATTGAGGCGCAACAGCATCTGTTGCAACTCACAGTCTGGGGCATCAAGCAGCTC
CAGGCAAGAATCCTGGCTGTGGAAAGATACCTAAAGGATCAACAGCTCCTGGGGATTTGGGGTTGCTCTG
GAAAACTCATTTGCACCACTGCTGTGCCTTGGAATGCTAGTTGGAGTAATAAATCTCTGGAACAGATTTG
GAATCACACGACCTGGATGGAGTGGGACAGAGAAATTAACAATTACACAAGCTTAATACACTCCTTAATT
GAAGAATCGCAAAACCAGCAAGAAAAGAATGAACAAGAATTATTGGAATTAGATAAATGGGCAAGTTTGT
GGAATTGGTTTAACATAACAAATTGGCTGTGGTATATAAAATTATTCATAATGATAGTAGGAGGCTTGGT
AGGTTTAAGAATAGTTTTTGCTGTACTTTCTATAGTGAATAGAGTTAGGCAGGGATATTCACCATTATCG
TTTCAGACCCACCTCCCAACCCCGAGGGGACCCAGAGAGGGCCTATTTCCCATGATTCCTTCATATTTGC
ATATACGATACAAGGCTGTTAGAGAGATAATTAGAATTAATTTGACTGTAAACACAAAGATATTAGTACA
AAATACGTGACGTAGAAAGTAATAATTTCTTGGGTAGTTTGCAGTTTTAAAATTATGTTTTAAAATGGAC
TATCATATGCTTACCGTAACTTGAAAGTATTTCGATTTCTTGGCTTTATATATCTTGTGGAAAGGACGAA
ACACCGGAGGCTCAACTTCCTGTACCGTTTTAGAGCTAGAAATAGCAAGTTAAAATAAGGCTAGTCCGTT
ATCAACTTGAAAAAGTGGCACCGAGTCGGTGCTTTTTTGAATTCCTGCAGTATTTAGCATGCCCCACCCA
TCTGCAAGGCATTCTGGATAGTGTCAAAACAGCCGGAAATCAAGTCCGTTTATCTCAAACTTTAGCATTT
TGGGAATAAATGATATTTGCTATGCTGGTTAAATTAGATTTTAGTTAAATTTCCTGCTGAAGCTCTAGTA
CGATAAGCAACTTGACCTAAGTGTAAAGTTGAGACTTCCTTCAGGTTTATATAGCTTGTGCGCCGCTTGG
GTACCTCGCGAAGCGGCTCGTCTTGCGGGTTTTAGAGCTAGAAATAGCAAGTTAAAATAAGGCTAGTCCG
TTATCAACTTGAAAAAGTGGCACCGAGTCGGTGCTTTTTTGAATTCTAGATCTTGAGACAAATGGCAGTA
TTCATCCACAATTTTAAAAGAAAAGGGGGGATTGGGGGGTACAGTGCAGGGGAAAGAATAGTAGACATAA
TAGCAACAGACATACAAACTAAAGAATTACAAAAACAAATTACAAAAATTCAAAATTTTCGGGTTTATTA
CAGGGACAGCAGAGATCCACTTTGGCGCCGGCTCGAGTGGCTCCGGTGCCCGTCAGTGGGCAGAGCGCAC
ATCGCCCACAGTCCCCGAGAAGTTGGGGGGAGGGGTCGGCAATTGAACCGGTGCCTAGAGAAGGTGGCGC
GGGGTAAACTGGGAAAGTGATGTCGTGTACTGGCTCCGCCTTTTTCCCGAGGGTGGGGGAGAACCGTATA
TAAGTGCAGTAGTCGCCGTGAACGTTCTTTTTCGCAACGGGTTTGCCGCCAGAACACAGGTGTCGTGACG
CGGGATCCGCCACCATGGATTACAAAGACGATGACGATAAGATGGCCCCAAAGAAGAAGCGGAAGGTCGG
TATCCACGGAGTCCCAGCAGCCGACAAGAAGTACAGCATCGGCCTGGACATCGGCACCAACTCTGTGGGC
TGGGCCGTGATCACCGACGAGTACAAGGTGCCCAGCAAGAAATTCAAGGTGCTGGGCAACACCGACCGGC
ACAGCATCAAGAAGAACCTGATCGGAGCCCTGCTGTTCGACAGCGGCGAAACAGCCGAGGCCACCCGGCT
GAAGAGAACCGCCAGAAGAAGATACACCAGACGGAAGAACCGGATCTGCTATCTGCAAGAGATCTTCAGC
AACGAGATGGCCAAGGTGGACGACAGCTTCTTCCACAGACTGGAAGAGTCCTTCCTGGTGGAAGAGGATA
AGAAGCACGAGCGGCACCCCATCTTCGGCAACATCGTGGACGAGGTGGCCTACCACGAGAAGTACCCCAC
CATCTACCACCTGAGAAAGAAACTGGTGGACAGCACCGACAAGGCCGACCTGCGGCTGATCTATCTGGCC
CTGGCCCACATGATCAAGTTCCGGGGCCACTTCCTGATCGAGGGCGACCTGAACCCCGACAACAGCGACG
TGGACAAGCTGTTCATCCAGCTGGTGCAGACCTACAACCAGCTGTTCGAGGAAAACCCCATCAACGCCAG
CGGCGTGGACGCCAAGGCCATCCTGTCTGCCAGACTGAGCAAGAGCAGACGGCTGGAAAATCTGATCGCC
CAGCTGCCCGGCGAGAAGAAGAATGGCCTGTTCGGAAACCTGATTGCCCTGAGCCTGGGCCTGACCCCCA
ACTTCAAGAGCAACTTCGACCTGGCCGAGGATGCCAAACTGCAGCTGAGCAAGGACACCTACGACGACGA
CCTGGACAACCTGCTGGCCCAGATCGGCGACCAGTACGCCGACCTGTTTCTGGCCGCCAAGAACCTGTCC
GACGCCATCCTGCTGAGCGACATCCTGAGAGTGAACACCGAGATCACCAAGGCCCCCCTGAGCGCCTCTA
TGATCAAGAGATACGACGAGCACCACCAGGACCTGACCCTGCTGAAAGCTCTCGTGCGGCAGCAGCTGCC
TGAGAAGTACAAAGAGATTTTCTTCGACCAGAGCAAGAACGGCTACGCCGGCTACATTGACGGCGGAGCC
AGCCAGGAAGAGTTCTACAAGTTCATCAAGCCCATCCTGGAAAAGATGGACGGCACCGAGGAACTGCTCG
TGAAGCTGAACAGAGAGGACCTGCTGCGGAAGCAGCGGACCTTCGACAACGGCAGCATCCCCCACCAGAT
CCACCTGGGAGAGCTGCACGCCATTCTGCGGCGGCAGGAAGATTTTTACCCATTCCTGAAGGACAACCGG
GAAAAGATCGAGAAGATCCTGACCTTCCGCATCCCCTACTACGTGGGCCCTCTGGCCAGGGGAAACAGCA
GATTCGCCTGGATGACCAGAAAGAGCGAGGAAACCATCACCCCCTGGAACTTCGAGGAAGTGGTGGACAA
GGGCGCTTCCGCCCAGAGCTTCATCGAGCGGATGACCAACTTCGATAAGAACCTGCCCAACGAGAAGGTG
CTGCCCAAGCACAGCCTGCTGTACGAGTACTTCACCGTGTATAACGAGCTGACCAAAGTGAAATACGTGA
CCGAGGGAATGAGAAAGCCCGCCTTCCTGAGCGGCGAGCAGAAAAAGGCCATCGTGGACCTGCTGTTCAA
GACCAACCGGAAAGTGACCGTGAAGCAGCTGAAAGAGGACTACTTCAAGAAAATCGAGTGCTTCGACTCC
GTGGAAATCTCCGGCGTGGAAGATCGGTTCAACGCCTCCCTGGGCACATACCACGATCTGCTGAAAATTA
TCAAGGACAAGGACTTCCTGGACAATGAGGAAAACGAGGACATTCTGGAAGATATCGTGCTGACCCTGAC
ACTGTTTGAGGACAGAGAGATGATCGAGGAACGGCTGAAAACCTATGCCCACCTGTTCGACGACAAAGTG
ATGAAGCAGCTGAAGCGGCGGAGATACACCGGCTGGGGCAGGCTGAGCCGGAAGCTGATCAACGGCATCC
GGGACAAGCAGTCCGGCAAGACAATCCTGGATTTCCTGAAGTCCGACGGCTTCGCCAACAGAAACTTCAT
GCAGCTGATCCACGACGACAGCCTGACCTTTAAAGAGGACATCCAGAAAGCCCAGGTGTCCGGCCAGGGC
GATAGCCTGCACGAGCACATTGCCAATCTGGCCGGCAGCCCCGCCATTAAGAAGGGCATCCTGCAGACAG
TGAAGGTGGTGGACGAGCTCGTGAAAGTGATGGGCCGGCACAAGCCCGAGAACATCGTGATCGAAATGGC
CAGAGAGAACCAGACCACCCAGAAGGGACAGAAGAACAGCCGCGAGAGAATGAAGCGGATCGAAGAGGGC
ATCAAAGAGCTGGGCAGCCAGATCCTGAAAGAACACCCCGTGGAAAACACCCAGCTGCAGAACGAGAAGC
TGTACCTGTACTACCTGCAGAATGGGCGGGATATGTACGTGGACCAGGAACTGGACATCAACCGGCTGTC
CGACTACGATGTGGACCATATCGTGCCTCAGAGCTTTCTGAAGGACGACTCCATCGACAACAAGGTGCTG
ACCAGAAGCGACAAGAACCGGGGCAAGAGCGACAACGTGCCCTCCGAAGAGGTCGTGAAGAAGATGAAGA
ACTACTGGCGGCAGCTGCTGAACGCCAAGCTGATTACCCAGAGAAAGTTCGACAATCTGACCAAGGCCGA
GAGAGGCGGCCTGAGCGAACTGGATAAGGCCGGCTTCATCAAGAGACAGCTGGTGGAAACCCGGCAGATC
ACAAAGCACGTGGCACAGATCCTGGACTCCCGGATGAACACTAAGTACGACGAGAATGACAAGCTGATCC
GGGAAGTGAAAGTGATCACCCTGAAGTCCAAGCTGGTGTCCGATTTCCGGAAGGATTTCCAGTTTTACAA
AGTGCGCGAGATCAACAACTACCACCACGCCCACGACGCCTACCTGAACGCCGTCGTGGGAACCGCCCTG
ATCAAAAAGTACCCTAAGCTGGAAAGCGAGTTCGTGTACGGCGACTACAAGGTGTACGACGTGCGGAAGA
TGATCGCCAAGAGCGAGCAGGAAATCGGCAAGGCTACCGCCAAGTACTTCTTCTACAGCAACATCATGAA
CTTTTTCAAGACCGAGATTACCCTGGCCAACGGCGAGATCCGGAAGCGGCCTCTGATCGAGACAAACGGC
GAAACCGGGGAGATCGTGTGGGATAAGGGCCGGGATTTTGCCACCGTGCGGAAAGTGCTGAGCATGCCCC
AAGTGAATATCGTGAAAAAGACCGAGGTGCAGACAGGCGGCTTCAGCAAAGAGTCTATCCTGCCCAAGAG
GAACAGCGATAAGCTGATCGCCAGAAAGAAGGACTGGGACCCTAAGAAGTACGGCGGCTTCGACAGCCCC
ACCGTGGCCTATTCTGTGCTGGTGGTGGCCAAAGTGGAAAAGGGCAAGTCCAAGAAACTGAAGAGTGTGA
AAGAGCTGCTGGGGATCACCATCATGGAAAGAAGCAGCTTCGAGAAGAATCCCATCGACTTTCTGGAAGC
CAAGGGCTACAAAGAAGTGAAAAAGGACCTGATCATCAAGCTGCCTAAGTACTCCCTGTTCGAGCTGGAA
AACGGCCGGAAGAGAATGCTGGCCTCTGCCGGCGAACTGCAGAAGGGAAACGAACTGGCCCTGCCCTCCA
AATATGTGAACTTCCTGTACCTGGCCAGCCACTATGAGAAGCTGAAGGGCTCCCCCGAGGATAATGAGCA
GAAACAGCTGTTTGTGGAACAGCACAAGCACTACCTGGACGAGATCATCGAGCAGATCAGCGAGTTCTCC
AAGAGAGTGATCCTGGCCGACGCTAATCTGGACAAAGTGCTGTCCGCCTACAACAAGCACCGGGATAAGC
CCATCAGAGAGCAGGCCGAGAATATCATCCACCTGTTTACCCTGACCAATCTGGGAGCCCCTGCCGCCTT
CAAGTACTTTGACACCACCATCGACCGGAAGAGGTACACCAGCACCAAAGAGGTGCTGGACGCCACCCTG
ATCCACCAGAGCATCACCGGCCTGTACGAGACACGGATCGACCTGTCTCAGCTGGGAGGCGACAAGCGTC
CTGCTGCTACTAAGAAAGCTGGTCAAGCTAAGAAAAAGAAAGCTAGCGGCAGCGGCGCCACCAACTTCAG
CCTGCTGAAGCAGGCCGGCGACGTGGAGGAGAACCCCGGCCCCATGGCCAAGCCTTTGTCTCAAGAAGAA
TCCACCCTCATTGAAAGAGCAACGGCTACAATCAACAGCATCCCCATCTCTGAAGACTACAGCGTCGCCA
GCGCAGCTCTCTCTAGCGACGGCCGCATCTTCACTGGTGTCAATGTATATCATTTTACTGGGGGACCTTG
TGCAGAACTCGTGGTGCTGGGCACTGCTGCTGCTGCGGCAGCTGGCAACCTGACTTGTATCGTCGCGATC
GGAAATGAGAACAGGGGCATCTTGAGCCCCTGCGGACGGTGCCGACAGGTGCTTCTCGATCTGCATCCTG
GGATCAAAGCCATAGTGAAGGACAGTGATGGACAGCCGACGGCAGTTGGGATTCGTGAATTGCTGCCCTC
TGGTTATGTGTGGGAGGGCTAAACGCGTTAAGTCGACAATCAACCTCTGGATTACAAAATTTGTGAAAGA
TTGACTGGTATTCTTAACTATGTTGCTCCTTTTACGCTATGTGGATACGCTGCTTTAATGCCTTTGTATC
ATGCTATTGCTTCCCGTATGGCTTTCATTTTCTCCTCCTTGTATAAATCCTGGTTGCTGTCTCTTTATGA
GGAGTTGTGGCCCGTTGTCAGGCAACGTGGCGTGGTGTGCACTGTGTTTGCTGACGCAACCCCCACTGGT
TGGGGCATTGCCACCACCTGTCAGCTCCTTTCCGGGACTTTCGCTTTCCCCCTCCCTATTGCCACGGCGG
AACTCATCGCCGCCTGCCTTGCCCGCTGCTGGACAGGGGCTCGGCTGTTGGGCACTGACAATTCCGTGGT
GTTGTCGGGGAAATCATCGTCCTTTCCTTGGCTGCTCGCCTGTGTTGCCACCTGGATTCTGCGCGGGACG
TCCTTCTGCTACGTCCCTTCGGCCCTCAATCCAGCGGACCTTCCTTCCCGCGGCCTGCTGCCGGCTCTGC
GGCCTCTTCCGCGTCTTCGCCTTCGCCCTCAGACGAGTCGGATCTCCCTTTGGGCCGCCTCCCCGCGTCG
ACTTTAAGACCAATGACTTACAAGGCAGCTGTAGATCTTAGCCACTTTTTAAAAGAAAAGGGGGGACTGG
AAGGGCTAATTCACTCCCAACGAAGACAAGATCTGCTTTTTGCTTGTACTGGGTCTCTCTGGTTAGACCA
GATCTGAGCCTGGGAGCTCTCTGGCTAACTAGGGAACCCACTGCTTAAGCCTCAATAAAGCTTGCCTTGA
GTGCTTCAAGTAGTGTGTGCCCGTCTGTTGTGTGACTCTGGTAACTAGAGATCCCTCAGACCCTTTTAGT
CAGTGTGGAAAATCTCTAGCAGTACGTATAGTAGTTCATGTCATCTTATTATTCAGTATTTATAACTTGC
AAAGAAATGAATATCAGAGAGTGAGAGGAACTTGTTTATTGCAGCTTATAATGGTTACAAATAAAGCAAT
AGCATCACAAATTTCACAAATAAAGCATTTTTTTCACTGCATTCTAGTTGTGGTTTGTCCAAACTCATCA
ATGTATCTTATCATGTCTGGCTCTAGCTATCCCGCCCCTAACTCCGCCCATCCCGCCCCTAACTCCGCCC
AGTTCCGCCCATTCTCCGCCCCATGGCTGACTAATTTTTTTTATTTATGCAGAGGCCGAGGCCGCCTCGG
CCTCTGAGCTATTCCAGAAGTAGTGAGGAGGCTTTTTTGGAGGCCTAGGGACGTACCCAATTCGCCCTAT
AGTGAGTCGTATTACGCGCGCTCACTGGCCGTCGTTTTACAACGTCGTGACTGGGAAAACCCTGGCGTTA
CCCAACTTAATCGCCTTGCAGCACATCCCCCTTTCGCCAGCTGGCGTAATAGCGAAGAGGCCCGCACCGA
TCGCCCTTCCCAACAGTTGCGCAGCCTGAATGGCGAATGGG
[124 nt withheld, positions 9072-9195]
C
[91 nt withheld, positions 9197-9287]
A
[49 nt withheld, positions 9289-9337]
CCTTTGACGTTGGAGTCCACGTTCTTT
[37 nt withheld, positions 9365-9401]
ACCCTATCTCGGTCTATTCTTTTGATTTATAAGGGATTTTGCCGATTTCGGCCTATTGGTTAAAAAATGA
GCTGATTTAACAAAAATTTAACGCGAATTTTAACAAAATATTAACGCTTACAATTTAGGTGGCACTTTTC
GGGGAAATGTGCGCGGAACCCCTATTTGTTTATTTTTCTAAATACATTCAAATATGTATCCGCTCATGAG
ACAATAACCCTGATAAATGCTTCAATAATATTGAAAAAGGAAGAGTATGAGTATTCAACATTTCCGTGTC
GCCCTTATTCCCTTTTTTGCGGCATTTTGCCTTCCTGTTTTTGCTCACCCAGAAACGCTGGTGAAAGTAA
AAGATGCTGAAGATCAGTTGGGTGCACGAGTGGGTTACATCGAACTGGATCTCAACAGCGGTAAGATCCT
TGAGAGTTTTCGCCCCGAAGAACGTTTTCCAATGATGAGCACTTTTAAAGTTCTGCTATGTGGCGCGGTA
TTATCCCGTATTGACGCCGGGCAAGAGCAACTCGGTCGCCGCATACACTATTCTCAGAATGACTTGGTTG
AGTACTCACCAGTCACAGAAAAGCATCTTACGGATGGCATGACAGTAAGAGAATTATGCAGTGCTGCCAT
AACCATGAGTGATAACACTGCGGCCAACTTACTTCTGACAACGATCGGAGGACCGAAGGAGCTAACCGCT
TTTTTGCACAACATGGGGGATCATGTAACTCGCCTTGATCGTTGGGAACCGGAGCTGAATGAAGCCATAC
CAAACGACGAGCGTGACACCACGATGCCTGTAGCAATGGCAACAACGTTGCGCAAACTATTAACTGGCGA
ACTACTTACTCTAGCTTCCCGGCAACAATTAATAGACTGGATGGAGGCGGATAAAGTTGCAGGACCACTT
CTGCGCTCGGCCCTTCCGGCTGGCTGGTTTATTGCTGATAAATCTGGAGCCGGTGAGCGTGGGTCTCGCG
GTATCATTGCAGCACTGGGGCCAGATGGTAAGCCCTCCCGTATCGTAGTTATCTACACGACGGGGAGTCA
GGCAACTATGGATGAACGAAATAGACAGATCGCTGAGATAGGTGCCTCACTGATTAAGCATTGGTAACTG
TCAGACCAAGTTTACTCATATATACTTTAGATTGATTTAAAACTTCATTTTTAATTTAAAAGGATCTAGG
TGAAGATCCTTTTTGATAATCTCATGACCAAAATCCCTTAACGTGAGTTTTCGTTCCACTGAGCGTCAGA
CCCCGTAGAAAAGATCAAAGGATCTTCTTGAGATCCTTTTTTTCTGCGCGTAATCTGCTGCTTGCAAACA
AAAAAACCACCGCTACCAGCGGTGGTTTGTTTGCCGGATCAAGAGCTACCAACTCTTTTTCCGAAGGTAA
CTGGCTTCAGCAGAGCGCAGATACCAAATACTGTTCTTCTAGTGTAGCCGTAGTTAGGCCACCACTTCAA
GAACTCTGTAGCACCGCCTACATACCTCGCTCTGCTAATCCTGTTACCAGTGGCTGCTGCCAGTGGCGAT
AAGTCGTGTCTTACCGGGTTGGACTCAAGACGATAGTTACCGGATAAGGCGCAGCGGTCGGGCTGAACGG
GGGGTTCGTGCACACAGCCCAGCTTGGAGCGAACGACCTACACCGAACTGAGATACCTACAGCGTGAGCT
ATGAGAAAGCGCCACGCTTCCCGAAGGGAGAAAGGCGGACAGGTATCCGGTAAGCGGCAGGGTCGGAACA
GGAGAGCGCACGAGGGAGCTTCCAGGGGGAAACGCCTGGTATCTTTATAGTCCTGTCGGGTTTCGCCACC
TCTGACTTGAGCGTCGATTTTTGTGATGCTCGTCAGGGGGGCGGAGCCTATGGAAAAACGCCAGCAACGC
GGCCTTTTTACGGTTCCTGGCCTTTTGCTGGCCTTTTGCTCACATGTTCTTTCCTGCGTTATCCCCTGAT
TCTGTGGATAACCGTATTACCGCCTTTGAGTGAGCTGATACCGCTCGCCGCAGCCGAACGACCGAGCGCA
GCGAGTCAGTGAGCGAGGAAGCGGAAGAGCGCCCAATACGCAAACCGCCTCTCCCCGCGCGTTGGCCGAT
TCATTAATGCAGCTGGCACGACAGGTTTCCCGACTGGAAAGCGGGCAGTGAGCGCAACGCAATTAATGTG
AGTTAGCTCACTCATTAGGCACCCCAGGCTTTACACTTTATGCTTCCGGCTCGTATGTTGTGTGGAATTG
TGAGCGGATAACAATTTCACACAGGAAACAGCTATGACCATGATTACGCCAAGCGCGCAATTAACCCTCA
CTAAAGGGAACAAAAGCTGGAGCTGCAAGC
Features (pLannotate 1.2.2; 30 found; start..end, strand, type, name):
      5..231     +  promoter       RSV promoter: Rous sarcoma virus enhancer/promoter
    232..412     +  LTR            5' LTR (truncated): truncated 5' long terminal repeat (LTR) from HIV-1
    459..584     +  misc_feature   HIV-1 Ψ: packaging signal of human immunodeficiency virus type 1
    568..931     +  CDS            HIV-1 gag (fragment): gag protein from human immunodeficiency virus 1; gag
   1077..1310    +  misc_feature   RRE: The Rev response element (RRE) of HIV-1 allows for Rev-dependent mRNA export from the nucleus to the cytoplasm.
   1687..1713    +  CDS            Rev (fragment): human immunodeficiency virus 1 (HIV-1) Rev protein; rev; enhances nuclear export of unspliced and incompletely spliced viral mRNAs
   1717..1957    +  promoter       U6 promoter: RNA polymerase III promoter for human U6 snRNA
   1987..2062    +  misc_RNA       gRNA scaffold: guide RNA scaffold for the Streptococcus pyogenes CRISPR/Cas9 system
   2339..2414    +  misc_RNA       gRNA scaffold: guide RNA scaffold for the Streptococcus pyogenes CRISPR/Cas9 system
   2462..2579    +  misc_feature   cPPT/CTS: central polypurine tract and central termination sequence of HIV-1
   2648..2859    +  promoter       EF-1α core promoter: core promoter for human elongation factor EF-1α
   2963..4564    +  CDS            Cas9(N): N-terminal portion of Streptococcus pyogenes Cas9 (Zetsche et al., 2015)
   4565..7063    +  CDS            Cas9(C): C-terminal portion of Streptococcus pyogenes Cas9 (Zetsche et al., 2015)
   7184..7582    +  CDS            BSD: blasticidin S deaminase; Aspergillus terreus BSD; confers resistance to blasticidin
   7598..8186    +  misc_feature   WPRE: woodchuck hepatitis virus posttranscriptional regulatory element
   8237..8256    +  misc_feature   cPPT/CTS (fragment): central polypurine tract and central termination sequence of HIV-1
   8258..8491    +  LTR            3' LTR (ΔU3): self-inactivating 3' long terminal repeat (LTR) from HIV-1
   8569..8690    +  polyA_signal   SV40 poly(A) signal: SV40 polyadenylation signal
   8730..8865    +  rep_origin     SV40 ori: SV40 origin of replication
   8886..8904    -  promoter       T7 promoter: promoter for bacteriophage T7 RNA polymerase
   8912..9067    +  CDS            lacZα (fragment): LacZα fragment of β-galactosidase; lacZ fragment
   9072..9500    +  rep_origin     f1 ori (sequence partly withheld): f1 bacteriophage origin of replication; arrow indicates direction of (+) strand synthesis
   9553..9657    +  promoter       AmpR promoter: bla
   9658..10518   +  CDS            AmpR: β-lactamase; bla; confers resistance to ampicillin, carbenicillin, and related antibiotics
  10689..11277   +  rep_origin     ori: high-copy-number ColE1/pMB1/pBR322/pUC origin of replication
  11460..11552   +  CDS            lacI (fragment): lac repressor; lacI; The lac repressor binds to the lac operator to inhibit transcription in E. coli. This inhibition can be relieved by adding lactose or isopropyl-β-D-thiogalactopyranoside (IPTG).
  11565..11586   +  protein_bind   CAP binding site: CAP binding activates transcription in the presence of cAMP. E. coli catabolite activator protein
  11601..11631   +  promoter       lac promoter: promoter for the E. coli lac operon
  11635..11657   +  protein_bind   lac operator (fragment): The lac repressor binds to the lac operator to inhibit transcription in E. coli. This inhibition can be relieved by adding lactose or isopropyl-β-D-thiogalactopyranoside (IPTG). lac repressor encoded by lacI
  11700..11718   +  promoter       T3 promoter: promoter for bacteriophage T3 RNA polymerase
