[The description below was written by a language model from this plasmid's Addgene catalogue record and pLannotate feature annotations shown in this document.]
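Description:
LentiCRISPR-B_2xsgRNAs_RPP21 (pAVA3259) is an 11.7 kb all-in-one lentiviral CRISPR vector built on the LentiCRISPR-B backbone to knock out human RPP21. It is a third-generation-style, self-inactivating transfer plasmid. An RSV promoter fused to a truncated HIV-1 5' LTR drives production of the viral genomic RNA, which carries the Ψ packaging signal, a gag fragment, the Rev response element for Rev-dependent nuclear export, a cPPT/CTS, and a ΔU3 3' LTR followed by an SV40 polyadenylation signal. In bacteria the plasmid replicates from a high-copy ColE1/pUC-type origin and is selected with ampicillin through the β-lactamase gene. It also carries an f1 origin, an SV40 origin, and remnants of lac and T7/T3 promoter elements from the parental cloning vector.

The payload has two parts. Upstream, two guide RNA cassettes sit in tandem, each ending in a Streptococcus pyogenes gRNA scaffold. The first guide is transcribed from the human U6 Pol III promoter. According to the catalogue entry, the second is driven by a 7SK promoter, which the automated annotation did not label but which would fit the gap between the two scaffolds. Using two different Pol III promoters avoids repeated sequence that could recombine in a lentiviral vector. Downstream, an EF-1α core promoter expresses S. pyogenes Cas9, annotated as contiguous N- and C-terminal portions. Per the record, Cas9 is linked through a P2A peptide to blasticidin S deaminase, so a single transcript yields both the nuclease and the selection marker, and a WPRE enhances expression. Transduced mammalian cells can therefore be selected with blasticidin while both guides target RPP21. The associated publication used a forward genetic approach to identify human pathways acting on nuclear non-coding RNAs.
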