Addgene plasmid #239327: LentiCRISPR-B_2xsgRNAs_RPP21 (pAVA3259)
Purpose: Lentiviral vector expressing Cas9-P2A-Blasticidin and two sgRNAs targeting RPP21
Depositing lab: Andrei Alexandrov. Depositing organization: Clemson University. Publication: Identification of human pathways acting on nuclear non-coding RNAs using the Mirror forward genetic approach. Che R, Panah M, Mirani B, Knowles K, Ostapovich A, Majumdar D, Chen X, DeSimone J, White W, Noonan M, Luo H, Alexandrov A. Nat Commun. 2025 May 22;16(1):4741. doi: 10.1038/s41467-025-59998-3. PubMed 40399278.
Backbone
  Vector backbone: LentiCRISPR-B
  Vector type: Lentiviral, CRISPR
  Selectable markers: Blasticidin
Growth in bacteria
  Bacterial resistance: Ampicillin, 100 μg/mL
  Growth temperature: 37°C
  Growth strain: NEB Stable
  Copy number: High Copy
Gene/Insert
  Gene/Insert name: U6-driven sgRNA1 and 7SK-driven sgRNA2 targeting RPP21
  gRNA/shRNA sequence: sgRNA1: GAGGCTCAACTTCCTGTACC/sgRNA2: CGAAGCGGCTCGTCTTGCGG
  Species: H. sapiens (human)
  Entrez Gene: RPP21 (a.k.a. C6orf135, CAT60)
  Cloning method: Gibson Cloning
  Sequencing primers: 5′ CGTGACGTAGAAAGTAATAATTTCTTGGGTAG
Terms and licenses: Academic/Nonprofit Terms; Industry Terms: Not Available to Industry
Depositor comments: Please visit https://doi.org/10.1101/2024.09.26.615073 for bioRxiv preprint.
How to cite: LentiCRISPR-B_2xsgRNAs_RPP21 (pAVA3259) was a gift from Andrei Alexandrov (Addgene plasmid # 239327 ; http://n2t.net/addgene:239327 ; RRID:Addgene_239327)
